>Addgene plasmid #198334 | pGADT7-AP-1 σ1A | addgene full sequence | sequence record 387458 | Addgene NGS Result
TGCATGCCTGCAGGTCGAGATCCGGGATCGAAGAAATGATGGTAAATGAAATAGGAAATCAAGGAGCATG
AAGGCAAAAGACAAATATAAGGGTCGAACGAAAAATAAAGTGAAAAGTGTTGATATGATGTATTTGGCTT
TGCGGCGCCGAAAAAACGAGTTTACGCAATTGCACAATCATGCTGACTCTGTGGCGGACCCGCGCTCTTG
CCGGCCCGGCGATAACGCTGGGCGTGAGGCTGTGCCCGGCGGAGTTTTTTGCGCCTGCATTTTCCAAGGT
TTACCCTGCGCTAAGGGGCGAGATTGGAGAAGCAATAAGAATGCCGGTTGGGGTTGCGATGATGACGACC
ACGACAACTGGTGTCATTATTTAAGTTGCCGAAAGAACCTGAGTGCATTTGCAACATGAGTATACTAGAA
GAATGAGCCAAGACTTGCGAGACGCGAGTTTGCCGGTGGTGCGAACAATAGAGCGACCATGACCTTGAAG
GTGAGACGCGCATAACCGCTAGAGTACTTTGAAGAGGAAACAGCAATAGGGTTGCTACCAGTATAAATAG
ACAGGTACATACAACACTGGAAATGGTTGTCTGTTTGAGTACGCTTTCAATTCATTTGGGTGTGCACTTT
ATTATGTTACAATATGGAAGGGAACTTTACACTTCTCCTATGCACATATATTAATTAAAGTCCAATGCTA
GTAGAGAAGGGGGGTAACACCCCTCCGCGCTCTTTTCCGATTTTTTTCTAAACCGTGGAATATTTCGGAT
ATCCTTTTGTTGTTTCCGGGTGTACAATATGGACTTCCTCTTTTCTGGCAACCAAACCCATACATCGGGA
TTCCTATAATACCTTCGTTGGTCTCCCTAACATGTAGGTGGCGGAGGGGAGATATACAATAGAACAGATA
CCAGACAAGACATAATGGGCTAAACAAGACTACACCAATTACACTGCCTCATTGATGGTGGTACATAACG
AACTAATACTGTAGCCCTAGACTTGATAGCCATCATCATATCGAAGTTTCACTACCCTTTTTCCATTTGC
CATCTATTGAAGTAATAATAGGCGCATGCAACTTCTTTTCTTTTTTTTTCTTTTCTCTCTCCCCCGTTGT
TGTCTCACCATATCCGCAATGACAAAAAAATGATGGAAGACACTAAAGGAAAAAATTAACGACAAAGACA
GCACCAACAGATGTCGTTGTTCCAGAGCTGATGAGGGGTATCTCGAAGCACACGAAACTTTTTCCTTCCT
TCATTCACGCACACTACTCTCTAATGAGCAACGGTATACGGCCTTCCTTCCAGTTACTTGAATTTGAAAT
AAAAAAAAGTTTGCTGTCTTGCTATCAAGTATAAATAGACCTGCAATTATTAATCTTTTGTTTCCTCGTC
ATTGTTCTCGTTCCCTTTCTTCCTTGTTTCTTTTTCTGCACAATATTTCAAGCTATACCAAGCATACAAT
CAACTCCAAGCTTTGCAAAGATGGATAAAGCGGAATTAATTCCCGAGCCTCCAAAAAAGAAGAGAAAGGT
CGAATTGGGTACCGCCGCCAATTTTAATCAAAGTGGGAATATTGCTGATAGCTCATTGTCCTTCACTTTC
ACTAACAGTAGCAACGGTCCGAACCTCATAACAACTCAAACAAATTCTCAAGCGCTTTCACAACCAATTG
CCTCCTCTAACGTTCATGATAACTTCATGAATAATGAAATCACGGCTAGTAAAATTGATGATGGTAATAA
TTCAAAACCACTGTCACCTGGTTGGACGGACCAAACTGCGTATAACGCGTTTGGAATCACTACAGGGATG
TTTAATACCACTACAATGGATGATGTATATAACTATCTATTCGATGATGAAGATACCCCACCAAACCCAA
AAAAAGAGATCTTTAATACGACTCACTATAGGGCGAGCGCCGCCATGGAGTACCCATACGACGTACCAGA
TTACGCTCATATGGCCATGGAGGCCAGTGAATTCATGATGCGGTTCATGCTATTATTCAGCCGGCAGGGA
AAACTGCGGCTGCAAAAATGGTACCTGGCCACTTCGGACAAGGAACGGAAGAAGATGGTGCGCGAGCTCA
TGCAGGTTGTCCTGGCTCGAAAGCCCAAGATGTGCAGCTTCCTGGAGTGGAGGGACCTCAAAGTTGTCTA
TAAGAGATATGCCAGCCTCTACTTCTGCTGCGCCATCGAGGGCCAAGACAATGAGCTCATCACACTGGAG
CTGATCCACCGATACGTGGAGCTCTTAGACAAATACTTTGGCAGTGTGTGCGAGCTGGACATCATCTTCA
ACTTTGAGAAGGCCTACTTCATCCTGGATGAGTTTTTGATGGGGGGGGATGTCCAGGACACCTCCAAGAA
GAGTGTGCTGAAAGCCATCGAGCAGGCTGACCTACTGCAAGAGGAGGATGAGTCGCCACGGAGTGTGCTG
GAGGAGATGGGTTTGGCACTCGAGCTGCAGATGAATCGTAGATACTGAAAAACCCCGCAAGTTCACTTCA
ACTGTGCATCGTGCACCATCTCAATTTCTTTCATTTATACATCGTTTTGCCTTCTTTTATGTAACTATAC
TCCTCTAAGTTTCAATCTTGGCCATGTAACCTCTGATCTATAGAATTTTTTAAATGACTAGAATTAATGC
CCATCTTTTTTTTGGACCTAAATTCTTCATGAAAATATATTACGAGGGCTTATTCAGAAGCTTTGGACTT
CTTCGCCAGAGGTTTGGTCAAGTCTCCAATCAAGGTTGTCGGCTTGTCTACCTTGCCAGAAATTTACGAA
AAGATGGAAAAGGGTCAAATCGTTGGTAGATACGTTGTTGACACTTCTAAATAAGCGAATTTCTTATGAT
TTATGATTTTTATTATTAAATAAGTTATAAAAAAAATAAGTGTATACAAATTTTAAAGTGACTCTTAGGT
TTTAAAACGAAAATTCTTATTCTTGAGTAACTCTTTCCTGTAGGTCAGGTTGCTTTCTCAGGTATAGCAT
GAGGTCGCTCTTATTGACCACACCTCTACCGGCCGGTCGAAATTCCCCTACCCTATGAACATATTCCATT
TTGTAATTTCGTGTCGTTTCTATTATGAATTTCATTTATAAAGTTTATGTACAAATATCATAAAAAAAGA
GAATCTTTTTAAGCAAGGATTTTCTTAACTTCTTCGGCGACAGCATCACCGACTTCGGTGGTACTGTTGG
AACCACCTAAATCACCAGTTCTGATACCTGCATCCAAAACCTTTTTAACTGCATCTTCAATGGCCTTACC
TTCTTCAGGCAAGTTCAATGACAATTTCAACATCATTGCAGCAGACAAGATAGTGGCGATAGGGTTGACC
TTATTCTTTGGCAAATCTGGAGCAGAACCGTGGCATGGTTCGTACAAACCAAATGCGGTGTTCTTGTCTG
GCAAAGAGGCCAAGGACGCAGATGGCAACAAACCCAAGGAACCTGGGATAACGGAGGCTTCATCGGAGAT
GATATCACCAAACATGTTGCTGGTGATTATAATACCATTTAGGTGGGTTGGGTTCTTAACTAGGATCATG
GCGGCAGAATCAATCAATTGATGTTGAACCTTCAATGTAGGAAATTCGTTCTTGATGGTTTCCTCCACAG
TTTTTCTCCATAATCTTGAAGAGGCCAAAACATTAGCTTTATCCAAGGACCAAATAGGCAATGGTGGCTC
ATGTTGTAGGGCCATGAAAGCGGCCATTCTTGTGATTCTTTGCACTTCTGGAACGGTGTATTGTTCACTA
TCCCAAGCGACACCATCACCATCGTCTTCCTTTCTCTTACCAAAGTAAATACCTCCCACTAATTCTCTGA
CAACAACGAAGTCAGTACCTTTAGCAAATTGTGGCTTGATTGGAGATAAGTCTAAAAGAGAGTCGGATGC
AAAGTTACATGGTCTTAAGTTGGCGTACAATTGAAGTTCTTTACGGATTTTTAGTAAACCTTGTTCAGGT
CTAACACTACCTGTACCCCATTTAGGACCACCCACAGCACCTAACAAAACGGCATCAGCCTTCTTGGAGG
CTTCCAGCGCCTCATCTGGAAGTGGGACACCTGTAGCTTCGATAGCAGCACCACCAATTAAATGATTTTC
GAAATCGAACTTGACATTGGAACGAACATCAGAAATAGCTTTAAGAACCTTAATGGCTTCGGCTGTGATT
TCTTGACCAACGTGGTCACCTGGCAAAACGACGATCTTCTTAGGGGCAGACATTAGAATGGTATATCCTT
GAAATATATATATATATTGCTGAAATGTAAAAGGTAAGAAAAGTTAGAAAGTAAGACGATTGCTAACCAC
CTATTGGAAAAAACAATAGGTCCTTAAATAATATTGTCAACTTCAAGTATTGTGATGCAAGCATTTAGTC
ATGAACGCTTCTCTATTCTATATGAAAAGCCGGTTCCGGCGCTCTCACCTTTCCTTTTTCTCCCAATTTT
TCAGTTGAAAAAGGTATATGCGTCAGGCGACCTCTGAAATTAACAAAAAATTTCCAGTCATCGAATTTGA
TTCTGTGCGATAGCGCCCCTGTGTGTTCTCGTTATGTTGAGGAAAAAAATAATGGTTGCTAAGAGATTCG
AACTCTTGCATCTTACGATACCTGAGTATTCCCACAGTTGGGGGATCTCGACTCTAGCTAGAGGATCAAT
TCGTAATCATGTCATAGCTGTTTCCTGTGTGAAATTGTTATCCGCTCACAATTCCACACAACATACGAGC
CGGAAGCATAAAGTGTAAAGCCTGGGGTGCCTAATGAGTGAGCTAACTCACATTAATTGCGTTGCGCTCA
CTGCCCGCTTTCCAGTCGGGAAACCTGTCGTGCCAGCTGATAACTTCGTATAATGTATGCTATACGAAGT
TATTAGGTCTGAAGAGGAGTTTACGTCCAGCCAAGCTAGCTTGGCTGCAGGTCGAGCGGCCGCGATCCGG
AACCCTTAATATAACTTCGTATAATGTATGCTATACGAAGTTATCAGCTGCATTAATGAATCGGCCAACG
CGCGGGGAGAGGCGGTTTGCGTATTGGGCGCTCTTCCGCTTCCTCGCTCACTGACTCGCTGCGCTCGGTC
GTTCGGCTGCGGCGAGCGGTATCAGCTCACTCAAAGGCGGTAATACGGTTATCCACAGAATCAGGGGATA
ACGCAGGAAAGAACATGTGAGCAAAAGGCCAGCAAAAGGCCAGGAACCGTAAAAAGGCCGCGTTGCTGGC
GTTTTTCCATAGGCTCCGCCCCCCTGACGAGCATCACAAAAATCGACGCTCAAGTCAGAGGTGGCGAAAC
CCGACAGGACTATAAAGATACCAGGCGTTTCCCCCTGGAAGCTCCCTCGTGCGCTCTCCTGTTCCGACCC
TGCCGCTTACCGGATACCTGTCCGCCTTTCTCCCTTCGGGAAGCGTGGCGCTTTCTCATAGCTCACGCTG
TAGGTATCTCAGTTCGGTGTAGGTCGTTCGCTCCAAGCTGGGCTGTGTGCACGAACCCCCCGTTCAGCCC
GACCGCTGCGCCTTATCCGGTAACTATCGTCTTGAGTCCAACCCGGTAAGACACGACTTATCGCCACTGG
CAGCAGCCACTGGTAACAGGATTAGCAGAGCGAGGTATGTAGGCGGTGCTACAGAGTTCTTGAAGTGGTG
GCCTAACTACGGCTACACTAGAAGAACAGTATTTGGTATCTGCGCTCTGCTGAAGCCAGTTACCTTCGGA
AAAAGAGTTGGTAGCTCTTGATCCGGCAAACAAACCACCGCTGGTAGCGGTGGTTTTTTTGTTTGCAAGC
AGCAGATTACGCGCAGAAAAAAAGGATCTCAAGAAGATCCTTTGATCTTTTCTACGGGGTCTGACGCTCA
GTGGAACGAAAACTCACGTTAAGGGATTTTGGTCATGAGATTATCAAAAAGGATCTTCACCTAGATCCTT
TTAAATTAAAAATGAAGTTTTAAATCAATCTAAAGTATATATGAGTAAACTTGGTCTGACAGTTACCAAT
GCTTAATCAGTGAGGCACCTATCTCAGCGATCTGTCTATTTCGTTCATCCATAGTTGCCTGACTCCCCGT
CGTGTAGATAACTACGATACGGGAGGGCTTACCATCTGGCCCCAGTGCTGCAATGATACCGCGAGACCCA
CGCTCACCGGCTCCAGATTTATCAGCAATAAACCAGCCAGCCGGAAGGGCCGAGCGCAGAAGTGGTCCTG
CAACTTTATCCGCCTCCATCCAGTCTATTAATTGTTGCCGGGAAGCTAGAGTAAGTAGTTCGCCAGTTAA
TAGTTTGCGCAACGTTGTTGCCATTGCTACAGGCATCGTGGTGTCACGCTCGTCGTTTGGTATGGCTTCA
TTCAGCTCCGGTTCCCAACGATCAAGGCGAGTTACATGATCCCCCATGTTGTGCAAAAAAGCGGTTAGCT
CCTTCGGTCCTCCGATCGTTGTCAGAAGTAAGTTGGCCGCAGTGTTATCACTCATGGTTATGGCAGCACT
GCATAATTCTCTTACTGTCATGCCATCCGTAAGATGCTTTTCTGTGACTGGTGAGTACTCAACCAAGTCA
TTCTGAGAATAGTGTATGCGGCGACCGAGTTGCTCTTGCCCGGCGTCAATACGGGATAATACCGCGCCAC
ATAGCAGAACTTTAAAAGTGCTCATCATTGGAAAACGTTCTTCGGGGCGAAAACTCTCAAGGATCTTACC
GCTGTTGAGATCCAGTTCGATGTAACCCACTCGTGCACCCAACTGATCTTCAGCATCTTTTACTTTCACC
AGCGTTTCTGGGTGAGCAAAAACAGGAAGGCAAAATGCCGCAAAAAAGGGAATAAGGGCGACACGGAAAT
GTTGAATACTCATACTCTTCCTTTTTCAATATTATTGAAGCATTTATCAGGGTTATTGTCTCATGAGCGG
ATACATATTTGAATGTATTTAGAAAAATAAACAAATAGGGGTTCCGCGCACATTTCCCCGAAAAGTGCCA
CCTGACGTCTAAGAAACCATTATTATCATGACATTAACCTATAAAAATAGGCGTATCACGAGGCCCTTTC
GTCTCGCGCGTTTCGGTGATGACGGTGAAAACCTCTGACACATGCAGCTCCCGGAGACGGTCACAGCTTG
TCTGTAAGCGGATGCCGGGAGCAGACAAGCCCGTCAGGGCGCGTCAGCGGGTGTTGGCGGGTGTCGGGGC
TGGCTTAACTATGCGGCATCAGAGCAGATTGTACTGAGAGTGCACCATAACGCATTTAAGCATAAACACG
CACTATGCCGTTCTTCTCATGTATATATATATACAGGCAACACGCAGATATAGGTGCGACGTGAACAGTG
AGCTGTATGTGCGCAGCTCGCGTTGCATTTTCGGAAGCGCTCGTTTTCGGAAACGCTTTGAAGTTCCTAT
TCCGAAGTTCCTATTCTCTAGCTAGAAAGTATAGGAACTTCAGAGCGCTTTTGAAAACCAAAAGCGCTCT
GAAGACGCACTTTCAAAAAACCAAAAACGCACCGGACTGTAACGAGCTACTAAAATATTGCGAATACCGC
TTCCACAAACATTGCTCAAAAGTATCTCTTTGCTATATATCTCTGTGCTATATCCCTATATAACCTACCC
ATCCACCTTTCGCTCCTTGAACTTGCATCTAAACTCGACCTCTACATTTTTTATGTTTATCTCTAGTATT
ACTCTTTAGACAAAAAAATTGTAGTAAGAACTATTCATAGAGTGAATCGAAAACAATACGAAAATGTAAA
CATTTCCTATACGTAGTATATAGAGACAAAATAGAAGAAACCGTTCATAATTTTCTGACCAATGAAGAAT
CATCAACGCTATCACTTTCTGTTCACAAAGTATGCGCAATCCACATCGGTATAGAATATAATCGGGGATG
CCTTTATCTTGAAAAAATGCACCCGCAGCTTCGCTAGTAATCAGTAAACGCGGGAAGTGGAGTCAGGCTT
TTTTTATGGAAGAGAAAATAGACACCAAAGTAGCCTTCTTCTAACCTTAACGGACCTACAGTGCAAAAAG
TTATCAAGAGACTGCATTATAGAGCGCACAAAGGAGAAAAAAAGTAATCTAAGATGCTTTGTTAGAAAAA
TAGCGCTCTCGGGATGCATTTTTGTAGAACAAAAAAGAAGTATAGATTCTTTGTTGGTAAAATAGCGCTC
TCGCGTTGCATTTCTGTTCTGTAAAAATGCAGCTCAGATTCTTTGTTTGAAAAATTAGCGCTCTCGCGTT
GCATTTTTGTTTTACAAAAATGAAGCACAGATTCTTCGTTGGTAAAATAGCGCTTTCGCGTTGCATTTCT
GTTCTGTAAAAATGCAGCTCAGATTCTTTGTTTGAAAAATTAGCGCTCTCGCGTTGCATTTTTGTTCTAC
AAAATGAAGCACAGATGCTTCGTTGCT
Features (pLannotate 1.2.2; 25 found; start..end, strand, type, name):
     68..406     +  CDS            YO085_YEAST: Protein predicted: Swiss-Prot protein existence level 4. From Saccharomyces cerevisiae (strain ATCC 204508 / S288c) (Baker's yeast).
    771..1475    +  promoter       ADH1 promoter: S. cerevisiae ADH1; promoter for alcohol dehydrogenase 1
   1521..1540    +  CDS            SV40 NLS (fragment): nuclear localization signal of SV40 (simian virus 40) large T antigen
   1557..1898    +  CDS            GAL4 activation domain: activation domain of the GAL4 transcriptional activator; Saccharomyces cerevisiae GAL4 (truncated)
   1904..1922    +  promoter       T7 promoter: promoter for bacteriophage T7 RNA polymerase
   1941..1967    +  CDS            HA: HA (human influenza hemagglutinin) epitope tag
   1995..2468    +  CDS            AP1S1: AP1S1_HUMAN - Also known as AP19, CLAPS1. Experimental evidence at protein level: Swiss-Prot protein existence level 1. Subunit of clathrin-associated adaptor protein complex 1 that plays a role in protein sorting in the late-Golgi/trans-Golgi network (TGN) and/or endosomes. The AP complexes mediate both the recruitment of clathrin to membranes and the recognition of sorting signals within the cytosolic tails of transmembrane cargo molecules. From Homo sapiens (Human).
   2717..2851    +  CDS            ADH1 (fragment): ADH1_YEAST - Also known as ADC1. Experimental evidence at protein level: Swiss-Prot protein existence level 1. This isozyme preferentially catalyzes the conversion of primary unbranched alcohols to their corresponding aldehydes. Also shows activity toward secondary alcohols. From Saccharomyces cerevisiae (strain ATCC 204508 / S288c) (Baker's yeast).
   2855..3042    +  terminator     ADH1 terminator: S. cerevisiae ADH1; transcription terminator for the S. cerevisiae alcohol dehydrogenase 1 (ADH1) gene
   3159..4253    -  CDS            LEU2: 3-isopropylmalate dehydrogenase, required for leucine biosynthesis; S. cerevisiae LEU2; yeast auxotrophic marker
   4254..4659    -  promoter       LEU2 promoter: S. cerevisiae LEU2
   4725..4741    -  protein_bind   lac operator: The lac repressor binds to the lac operator to inhibit transcription in E. coli. This inhibition can be relieved by adding lactose or isopropyl-β-D-thiogalactopyranoside (IPTG). lac repressor encoded by lacI
   4749..4779    -  promoter       lac promoter: promoter for the E. coli lac operon
   4794..4815    -  protein_bind   CAP binding site: CAP binding activates transcription in the presence of cAMP. E. coli catabolite activator protein
   4828..4869    -  CDS            lacI (fragment): lac repressor; lacI; The lac repressor binds to the lac operator to inhibit transcription in E. coli. This inhibition can be relieved by adding lactose or isopropyl-β-D-thiogalactopyranoside (IPTG).
   4870..4903    -  protein_bind   loxP: Cre-mediated recombination occurs in the 8-bp core sequence (GCATACAT). Cre recombinase
   4981..5014    -  protein_bind   loxP: Cre-mediated recombination occurs in the 8-bp core sequence (GCATACAT). Cre recombinase
   5015..5071    -  CDS            lacI (fragment): lac repressor; lacI; The lac repressor binds to the lac operator to inhibit transcription in E. coli. This inhibition can be relieved by adding lactose or isopropyl-β-D-thiogalactopyranoside (IPTG).
   5254..5842    -  rep_origin     ori: high-copy-number ColE1/pMB1/pBR322/pUC origin of replication
   6013..6873    -  CDS            AmpR: β-lactamase; bla; confers resistance to ampicillin, carbenicillin, and related antibiotics
   6874..6978    -  promoter       AmpR promoter: bla
   7073..7108    +  CDS            rop (fragment): Rop protein, which maintains plasmids at low copy number; rop
   7210..7259    +  misc_feature   bom (fragment): basis of mobility region from pBR322
   7260..8424    +  rep_origin     2μ ori: yeast 2μ plasmid origin of replication
   8425..18      -  misc_feature   MCS (fragment) (across the origin): pUC18/19 multiple cloning site
