[The description below was written by a language model from this plasmid's Addgene catalogue record and pLannotate feature annotations shown in this document.]
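Description:
pGADT7-AP-1 σ1A is a yeast two-hybrid "prey" plasmid built on the pGADT7 backbone, an E. coli–yeast shuttle vector of about 8.4 kb. In bacteria it replicates from a high-copy ColE1/pUC-type origin and is selected with ampicillin through the β-lactamase gene. In Saccharomyces cerevisiae it is maintained episomally by the 2μ origin and selected by leucine prototrophy conferred by the LEU2 marker under its own promoter. The feature table also picks up backbone remnants with no apparent role in the assay, including lac promoter/operator elements, lacI fragments flanking two loxP sites, and rop and bom fragments.

The expression cassette is driven by the yeast ADH1 promoter and closed by the ADH1 terminator. It encodes a single fusion protein made up of an SV40 large T antigen nuclear localization signal, the GAL4 transcriptional activation domain, an HA epitope tag and human AP-1 σ1A (AP1S1), the small subunit of the clathrin-associated AP-1 adaptor complex. The 474 bp insert was cloned between EcoRI and XhoI sites, both of which are retained. The record notes that the fusion carries nine extra residues after the last σ1A residue. A T7 promoter sits between the activation domain and the HA tag; in pGADT7-type vectors this arrangement allows in vitro transcription of the HA-tagged insert without the GAL4 portion.

The plasmid is intended for yeast two-hybrid assays. Interaction of the AD-σ1A fusion with a GAL4 DNA-binding-domain partner reconstitutes a functional activator and switches on reporter genes. The HA tag allows expression to be checked by immunodetection. The associated publication concerns stabilization of adaptor protein complex subunits by the chaperone AAGAB.
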