Addgene plasmid #198334: pGADT7-AP-1 σ1A
Purpose: Expression of GAL4 transcriptional activation domain (AD)-AP-1 σ1A fusion protein in yeast (yeast two-hybrid assays)
Depositing lab: Juan Bonifacino. Depositing organization: National Institute of Child Health and Human Development (NICHD). Publication: The adaptor protein chaperone AAGAB stabilizes AP-4 complex subunits. Mattera R, De Pace R, Bonifacino JS. Mol Biol Cell. 2022 Oct 1;33(12):ar109. doi: 10.1091/mbc.E22-05-0177. Epub 2022 Aug 17. PubMed 35976721.
Backbone
  Vector backbone: pGADT7
  Backbone size w/o insert (bp): 7987
  Total vector size (bp): 8427
  Vector type: Yeast Expression
  Selectable markers: LEU2
Growth in bacteria
  Bacterial resistance: Ampicillin, 100 μg/mL
  Growth temperature: 37°C
  Growth strain: DH5alpha
  Copy number: Unknown
Gene/Insert
  Gene/Insert name: AP-1 σ1A
  Species: H. sapiens (human)
  Insert size (bp): 474
  Mutation: Expresses a LELQMNRRY nonapeptide after the last residue of AP-1 σ1A
  Promoter: ADH1
  Tag / fusion protein: GAL4 transcriptional activation domain (AD) fragment (N terminal on backbone); HA tag (N terminal on backbone); LELQMNRRY nonapeptide (C terminal on insert)
  Cloning method: Restriction Enzyme; 5′ cloning site EcoRI (not destroyed); 3′ cloning site XhoI (not destroyed)
  Sequencing primers: 5′ GAL4 transcriptional activation domain forward; 3′ GAL4 transcriptional activation domain reverse
Terms and licenses: Academic/Nonprofit Terms; Industry Terms: Not Available to Industry
How to cite: pGADT7-AP-1 σ1A was a gift from Juan Bonifacino (Addgene plasmid # 198334 ; http://n2t.net/addgene:198334 ; RRID:Addgene_198334)
