>Addgene plasmid #198334 | pGADT7-AP-1 σ1A | depositor partial sequence | sequence record 384266 | Full insert sequence and in frame cloning confirmed by sequencing
CTATTCGATGATGAAGATACCCCACCAAACCCAAAAAAAGAGATCTTTAATACGACTCACTATAGGGCGA
GCGCCGCCATGGAGTACCCATACGACGTACCAGATTACGCTCATATGGCCATGGAGGCCAGTGAATTCAT
GATGCGGTTCATGCTATTATTCAGCCGGCAGGGAAAACTGCGGCTGCAAAAATGGTACCTGGCCACTTCG
GACAAGGAACGGAAGAAGATGGTGCGCGAGCTCATGCAGGTTGTCCTGGCTCGAAAGCCCAAGATGTGCA
GCTTCCTGGAGTGGAGGGACCTCAAAGTTGTCTATAAGAGATATGCCAGCCTCTACTTCTGCTGCGCCAT
CGAGGGCCAAGACAATGAGCTCATCACACTGGAGCTGATCCACCGATACGTGGAGCTCTTAGACAAATAC
TTTGGCAGTGTGTGCGAGCTGGACATCATCTTCAACTTTGAGAAGGCCTACTTCATCCTGGATGAGTTTT
TGATGGGGGGGGATGTCCAGGACACCTCCAAGAAGAGTGTGCTGAAAGCCATCGAGCAGGCTGACCTACT
GCAAGAGGAGGATGAGTCGCCACGGAGTGTGCTGGAGGAGATGGGTTTGGCACTCGAGCTGCAGATGAAT
CGTAGATACTGAAAAACCCCGCAAGTTCACTTCAACTGTGCATCGTGCACCATCT
